>Addgene plasmid #210604 | pSLQ11296: pHR-HSP-hyperdCas12a-miniVPR-EPS-puro | addgene full sequence | sequence record 416287 | Addgene NGS Result
GAGATCCCTCAGACCCTTTTAGTCAGTGTGGAAAATCTCTAGCAGTGGCGCCCGAACAGGGACTTGAAAG
CGAAAGGGAAACCAGAGGAGCTCTCTCGACGCAGGACTCGGCTTGCTGAAGCGCGCACGGCAAGAGGCGA
GGGGCGGCGACTGGTGAGTACGCCAAAAATTTTGACTAGCGGAGGCTAGAAGGAGAGAGATGGGTGCGAG
AGCGTCAGTATTAAGCGGGGGAGAATTAGATCGCGATGGGAAAAAATTCGGTTAAGGCCAGGGGGAAAGA
AAAAATATAAATTAAAACATATAGTATGGGCAAGCAGGGAGCTAGAACGATTCGCAGTTAATCCTGGCCT
GTTAGAAACATCAGAAGGCTGTAGACAAATACTGGGACAGCTACAACCATCCCTTCAGACAGGATCAGAA
GAACTTAGATCATTATATAATACAGTAGCAACCCTCTATTGTGTGCATCAAAGGATAGAGATAAAAGACA
CCAAGGAAGCTTTAGACAAGATAGAGGAAGAGCAAAACAAAAGTAAGACCACCGCACAGCAAGCGGCCGG
CCGCTGATCTTCAGACCTGGAGGAGGAGATATGAGGGACAATTGGAGAAGTGAATTATATAAATATAAAG
TAGTAAAAATTGAACCATTAGGAGTAGCACCCACCAAGGCAAAGAGAAGAGTGGTGCAGAGAGAAAAAAG
AGCAGTGGGAATAGGAGCTTTGTTCCTTGGGTTCTTGGGAGCAGCAGGAAGCACTATGGGCGCAGCGTCA
ATGACGCTGACGGTACAGGCCAGACAATTATTGTCTGGTATAGTGCAGCAGCAGAACAATTTGCTGAGGG
CTATTGAGGCGCAACAGCATCTGTTGCAACTCACAGTCTGGGGCATCAAGCAGCTCCAGGCAAGAATCCT
GGCTGTGGAAAGATACCTAAAGGATCAACAGCTCCTGGGGATTTGGGGTTGCTCTGGAAAACTCATTTGC
ACCACTGCTGTGCCTTGGAATGCTAGTTGGAGTAATAAATCTCTGGAACAGATTTGGAATCACACGACCT
GGATGGAGTGGGACAGAGAAATTAACAATTACACAAGCTTAATACACTCCTTAATTGAAGAATCGCAAAA
CCAGCAAGAAAAGAATGAACAAGAATTATTGGAATTAGATAAATGGGCAAGTTTGTGGAATTGGTTTAAC
ATAACAAATTGGCTGTGGTATATAAAATTATTCATAATGATAGTAGGAGGCTTGGTAGGTTTAAGAATAG
TTTTTGCTGTACTTTCTATAGTGAATAGAGTTAGGCAGGGATATTCACCATTATCGTTTCAGACCCACCT
CCCAACCCCGAGGGGACCCGACAGGCCCGAAGGAATAGAAGAAGAAGGTGGAGAGAGAGACAGAGACAGA
TCCATTCGATTAGTGAACGGATCTCGACGGTATCGCCAAATGGCAGTATTCATCCACAATTTTAAAAGAA
AAGGGGGGATTGGGGGGTACAGTGCAGGGGAAAGAATAGTAGACATAATAGCAACAGACATACAAACTAA
AGAATTACAAAAACAAATTACAAAAATTCAAAATTTTCGGGTTTATTACAGGGACAGCAGAGATCCAGTT
TGGATCGATAAGCTTGATATCGAATTCGATCTGAATGGAATGTTCTGGATTGAAGAAAGTGGGAAATGGC
CTCAATTCACAAAGTCACAACCTGATAAAAACCAGTGTGACTTTACTGCCCAGTGAACCCATCTCGTCCT
CCAGCCTTTAGGAGGTAGGTTGGACTGGAGCCTGCAGTAGTTTACTCTCCACCTGAGTCCTGGTCTCCAG
CTGGGAACCCACTTAGGCCATAGAGAAAAACGCACACTGTGCCTCTCCACCGGGCCTCTGGAGACGAGGC
TCCTCGGGGATACAAACAGTGGGGAGAACATGAGGGACATCCCGACCGTACTCTGCGTCCTCCTTTCCCA
GGTGTTGCGTTCTGTCTTGGGCTGAGTGGCGAGGTCTCTCCCGAGTCCCAGGGCCACAGTGCAATGTCAC
ATCTCCTTTGTGGAAAGTGACTGGTAAAGGAGAGAGAACAAAACTGGAGGAACGTAAAGTCTTCAGCCAC
CTGGTTTAATTTATTCAAGAGTGATTAATCCTAGATGAGAAAAAGAATTGAAATGGATCGGAAAAAAAAT
GAAAGTGCATTGGCCGGGAATCGAACCCGGGCCTCCCGCGTGGCAGGCGAGAATTCTACCACTGAACCAC
CAATGCTACTGTCAGCTAAAGACCTGCAGTATTGTCTCTTAAAGCTCACTATCTCTGGCCATTCACTAAG
GAACCAGGCACCGTCTTAAATCGCGGTTTGGAAAATATTTTGTTCAAGATAAAACTGTTTTAAGATATAC
GTGTATATATCTTATATATCTGTATTCGCATGGTAACATATCTTCGGCCTCCCTGAGCCGCTGGGCTCTC
AGCGGCCCTCCAAGGCAGCCCGCAGGCCCCTGTGTGCCTCAGGGATCCGACCTCCCACAGCCCCGGGGAG
ACCTTGCCTCTAAAGTTGCTGCTTTTGCAGCCTCTGCCACAACCGCGCGTCCTCAGAGCCAGCCCGGAGG
AGCTAGAACCTTCCCCGCATTTCTTTCAGCAGCCTGAGTCAGAGGCGGGCTGGCCTGGCGTAGCCGCCCA
GCCTCGCGGCTCATGCCCCGATCTGCCCGAACCTTCTCCCGGGGTCAGCGCCGCGCCGCGCCACCCGGCT
GAGTCAGCCCGGGCGGGCGAGAGGCTCTCAACTGGGCGGGAAGGTGCGGGAAGGTGCGGAAAGGTTCGCG
AAAGTTCGCGGCGGCGGGGGTCGGGTGAGGCGCAAAAGGATAAAAAGCCCGTGGAAGCGGAGCTGAGCAG
ATCCGAGCCGGGCTGGCTGCAGAGAAACCGCAGGGAGAGCCTCACTGCTGAGCGCCCCTCGACGGCGGAG
CGGCAGCAGCCTCCGTGGCCTCCAGCATCCGACAAGAAGCTTCAGCCGTTAACGCCACCATGAGCAAGCT
GGAGAAGTTTACAAACTGCTACTCCCTGTCTAAGACCCTGAGGTTCAAGGCCATCCCTGTGGGCAAGACC
CAGGAGAACATCGACAATAAGCGGCTGCTGGTGGAGGACGAGAAGAGAGCCGAGGATTATAAGGGCGTGA
AGAAGCTGCTGGATCGCTACTATCTGTCTTTTATCAACGACGTGCTGCACAGCATCAAGCTGAAGAATCT
GAACAATTACATCAGCCTGTTCCGGAAGAAAACCAGAACCGAGAAGGAGAATAAGGAGCTGGAGAACCTG
GAGATCAATCTGCGGAAGGAGATCGCCAAGGCCTTCAAGGGCAACGAGGGCTACAAGTCCCTGTTTAAGA
AGGATATCATCGAGACAATCCTGCCAGAGTTCCTGGACGATAAGGACGAGATCGCCCTGGTGAACAGCTT
CAATGGCTTTACCACAGCCTTCACCGGCTTCTTTCGTAACAGAGAGAATATGTTTTCCGAGGAGGCCAAG
AGCACATCCATCGCCTTCAGGTGTATCAACGAGAATCTGACCCGCTACATCTCTAATATGGACATCTTCG
AGAAGGTGGACGCCATCTTTGATAAGCACGAGGTGCAGGAGATCAAGGAGAAGATCCTGAACAGCGACTA
TGATGTGGAGGATTTCTTTGAGGGCGAGTTCTTTAACTTTGTGCTGACACAGGAGGGCATCCGCGTGTAT
AACGCCATCATCGGCGGCTTCGTGACCGAGAGCGGCGAGAAGATCAAGGGCCTGAACGAGTACATCAACC
TGTATAATCAGAAAACCAAGCAGAAGCTGCCTAAGTTTAAGCCACTGTATAAGCAGGTGCTGAGCGATCG
GGAGTCTCTGAGCTTCTACGGCAGGGGCTATACATCCGATGAGGAGGTGCTGGAGGTGTTTAGAAACACC
CTGAACAAGAACAGCGAGATCTTCAGCTCCATCAAGAAGCTGGAGAAGCTGTTCAAGAATTTTGACGAGT
ACTCTAGCGCCGGCATCTTTGTGAAGAACGGCCCCGCCATCAGCACAATCTCCAAGCGTATCTTCGGCGA
GTGGAACGTGATCCGGGACAAGTGGAATGCCGAGTATGACGATATCCACCTGAAGAAGAAGGCCGTGGTG
ACCGAGAAGTACGAGGACGATCGGAGAAAGTCCTTCAAGAAGATCGGCTCCTTTTCTCTGGAGCAGCTGC
AGGAGTACGCCGACGCCGATCTGTCTGTGGTGGAGAAGCTGAAGGAGATCATCATCCAGAAGGTGGATGA
GATCTACAAGGTGTATGGCTCCTCTGAGAAGCTGTTCGACGCCGATTTTGTGCTGGAGAAGAGCCTGAAG
AAGAACGACGCCGTGGTGGCCATCATGAAGGACCTGCTGGATTCTGTGAAGAGCTTCGAGAATTACATCA
AGGCCTTCTTTGGCGAGGGCAAGGAGACAAACAGGGACGAGTCCTTCTATGGCGATTTTGTGCTGGCCTA
CGACATCCTGCTGAAGGTGGACCACATCTACGATGCCATCCGCAATTATGTGACCCAGAAGCCCTACTCT
AAGGATAAGTTCAAGCTGTATTTTCAGAACCCTCAGTTCATGGGCGGCTGGGACAAGGATAAGGAGACAG
ACTATCGGGCCACCATCCTGAGATACGGCTCCAAGTACTATCTGGCCATCATGGATAAGAAGTACGCCAA
GTGCCTGCAGAAGATCGACAAGGACGATGTGAACGGCAATTACGAGAAGATCAACTATAAGCTGCTGCCC
GGCCCTAATAAGATGCTGCCAAAGGTGTTCTTTTCTAAGAAGTGGATGGCCTACTATAACCCCAGCGAGG
ACATCCAGAAGATCTACAAGAATGGCACATTCAAGAAGGGCGATATGTTTAACCTGAATGACTGTCACAA
GCTGATCGACTTCTTTAAGGATAGCATCTCCCGGTATCCAAAGTGGTCCAATGCCTACGATTTCAACTTT
TCTGAGACAGAGAAGTATAAGGACATCGCCGGCTTTTACAGAGAGGTGGAGGAGCAGGGCTATAAGGTGA
GCTTCGAGTCTGCCAGCAAGAAGGAGGTGGATAAGCTGGTGGAGGAGGGCAAGCTGTATATGTTCCAGAT
CTATAACAAGGACTTTTCCGATAAGTCTCACGGCACACCCAATCTGCACACCATGTACTTCAAGCTGCTG
TTTGACGAGAACAATCACGGACAGATCAGGCTGAGCGGAGGAGCAGAGCTGTTCATGAGGCGCGCCTCCC
TGAAGAAGGAGGAGCTGGTGGTGCACCCAGCCAACTCCCCTATCGCCAACAAGAATCCAGATAATCCCAA
GAAAACCACAACCCTGTCCTACGACGTGTATAAGGATAAGAGGTTTTCTGAGGACCAGTACGAGCTGCAC
ATCCCAATCGCCATCAATAAGTGCCCCAAGAACATCTTCAAGATCAATACAGAGGTGCGCGTGCTGCTGA
AGCACGACGATAACCCCTATGTGATCGGCATCGCCAGGGGCGAGCGCAATCTGCTGTATATCGTGGTGGT
GGACGGCAAGGGCAACATCGTGGAGCAGTATTCCCTGAACGAGATCATCAACAACTTCAACGGCATCAGG
ATCAAGACAGATTACCACTCTCTGCTGGACAAGAAGGAGAAGGAGAGGTTCGAGGCCCGCCAGAACTGGA
CCTCCATCGAGAATATCAAGGAGCTGAAGGCCGGCTATATCTCTCAGGTGGTGCACAAGATCTGCGAGCT
GGTGGAGAAGTACGATGCCGTGATCGCCCTGGAGGACCTGAACTCTGGCTTTAAGAATAGCCGCGTGAAG
GTGGAGAAGCAGGTGTATCAGAAGTTCGAGAAGATGCTGATCGATAAGCTGAACTACATGGTGGACAAGA
AGTCTAATCCTTGTGCAACAGGCGGCGCCCTGAAGGGCTATCAGATCACCAATAAGTTCGAGAGCTTTAA
GTCCATGTCTACCCAGAACGGCTTCATCTTTTACATCCCTGCCTGGCTGACATCCAAGATCGATCCATCT
ACCGGCTTTGTGAACCTGCTGAAAACCAAGTATACCAGCATCGCCGATTCCAAGAAGTTCATCAGCTCCT
TTGACAGGATCATGTACGTGCCCGAGGAGGATCTGTTCGAGTTTGCCCTGGACTATAAGAACTTCTCTCG
CACAGACGCCGATTACATCAAGAAGTGGAAGCTGTACTCCTACGGCAACCGGATCAGAATCTTCCGGAAT
CCTAAGAAGAACAACGTGTTCGACTGGGAGGAGGTGTGCCTGACCAGCGCCTATAAGGAGCTGTTCAACA
AGTACGGCATCAATTATCAGCAGGGCGATATCAGAGCCCTGCTGTGCGAGCAGTCCGACAAGGCCTTCTA
CTCTAGCTTTATGGCCCTGATGAGCCTGATGCTGCAGATGCGGAACAGCATCACAGGCCGCACCGACGTG
GATTTTCTGATCAGCCCTGTGAAGAACTCCGACGGCATCTTCTACGATAGCCGGAACTATGAGGCCCAGG
AGAATGCCATCCTGCCAAAGAACGCCGACGCCAATGGCGCCTATAACATCGCCAGAAAGGTGCTGTGGGC
CATCGGCCAGTTCAAGAAGGCCGAGGACGAGAAGCTGGATAAGGTGAAGATCGCCATCTCTAACAAGGAG
TGGCTGGAGTACGCCCAGACCAGCGTGAAGCACGGATCCTATCCCTATGACGTGCCCGATTATGCCAGCC
TGGGCAGCGGCTCCCCCAAGAAAAAACGCAAGGTGGAAGATCCTAAGAAAAAGCGGAAAGTGGACGGCAT
TGGTAGTGGGAGCAACGGCAGCAGCCTCGATGCTTTAGACGATTTTGACTTAGATATGCTTGGTTCAGAC
GCGTTAGACGACTTCGACCTAGACATGTTAGGCTCAGATGCATTGGACGACTTCGATTTAGATATGTTGG
GCTCCGATGCCCTAGATGACTTTGATCTAGATATGCTAGGTAGTCCCAAAAAGAAGAGGAAAGTGGGATC
CGTCCTTCCGCAAGCGCCTGCCCCAGCGCCTGCACCGGCAATGGTGTCCGCCCTCGCACAGGCCCCTGCG
CCCGTCCCCGTGCTCGCGCCTGGACCGCCCCAGGCGGTCGCTCCACCGGCTCCGAAGCCGACGCAGGCCG
GAGAGGGAACACTCTCCGAAGCACTTCTTCAACTCCAGTTTGATGACGAGGATCTTGGAGCACTCCTTGG
AAACTCGACAGACCCTGCGGTGTTTACCGACCTCGCGTCAGTAGATAACTCCGAATTTCAGCAGCTTTTG
AACCAGGGTATCCCGGTCGCGCCACATACAACGGAGCCCATGTTGATGGAATACCCCGAAGCAATCACGA
GACTTGTGACGGGAGCGCAGCGGCCTCCCGATCCCGCACCCGCACCTTTGGGGGCACCTGGCCTCCCTAA
CGGACTTTTGAGCGGCGACGAGGATTTCTCCTCCATCGCCGATATGGATTTCTCAGCCTTGCTGTCAGGC
TCTGGCAGCGGCAGCGACCTTTCCCATCCGCCCCCAAGGGGCCATCTGGATGAGCTGACAACCACACTTG
AGTCCATGACCGAGGATCTGAACCTGGACTCACCCCTGACCCCGGAATTGAACGAGATTCTGGATACCTT
CCTGAACGACGAGTGCCTCTTGCATGCCATGCATATCAGCACAGGACTGTCCATCTTCGACACATCTCTG
TTTTGAGCGGCCGCTCGACGGGCAGAGCGCACATCGCCCACAGTCCCCGAGAAGTTGGGGGGAGGGGTCG
GCAATTGATCCGGTGCCTAGAGAAGGTGGCGCGGGGTAAACTGGGAAAGTGATGTCGTGTACTGGCTCCG
CCTTTTTCCCGAGGGTGGGGGAGAACCGTATATAAGTGCAGTAGTCGCCGTGAACGTTCTTTTTCGCAAC
GGGTTTGCCGCCAGAACACAGGACCGGTACCATGACCGAGTACAAGCCCACGGTGCGCCTCGCCACCCGC
GACGACGTCCCCCGGGCCGTACGCACCCTCGCCGCCGCGTTCGCCGACTACCCCGCCACGCGCCACACCG
TCGACCCGGACCGCCACATCGAGCGGGTCACCGAGCTGCAAGAACTCTTCCTCACGCGCGTCGGGCTCGA
CATCGGCAAGGTGTGGGTCGCGGACGACGGCGCCGCGGTGGCGGTCTGGACCACGCCGGAGAGCGTCGAA
GCGGGGGCGGTGTTCGCCGAGATCGGCCCGCGCATGGCCGAGTTGAGCGGTTCCCGGCTGGCCGCGCAGC
AACAGATGGAAGGCCTCCTGGCGCCGCACCGGCCCAAGGAGCCCGCGTGGTTCCTGGCCACCGTCGGCGT
TTCTCCAGACCACCAGGGCAAGGGTCTGGGCAGCGCCGTCGTGCTCCCCGGAGTGGAGGCGGCCGAGCGC
GCCGGGGTGCCCGCCTTCCTGGAGACCTCCGCGCCCCGCAACCTCCCCTTCTACGAGCGGCTCGGCTTCA
CCGTCACCGCCGACGTCGAGGTGCCCGAAGGACCGCGCACCTGGTGCATGACCCGCAAGCCCGGTGCCTA
AACGCGTGGCCGCGACTCTAGAGTCGACCTGCAGGCATGCAAGCTTGATATCAAGCTTATCGATAATCAA
CCTCTGGATTACAAAATTTGTGAAAGATTGACTGGTATTCTTAACTATGTTGCTCCTTTTACGCTATGTG
GATACGCTGCTTTAATGCCTTTGTATCATGCTATTGCTTCCCGTATGGCTTTCATTTTCTCCTCCTTGTA
TAAATCCTGGTTGCTGTCTCTTTATGAGGAGTTGTGGCCCGTTGTCAGGCAACGTGGCGTGGTGTGCACT
GTGTTTGCTGACGCAACCCCCACTGGTTGGGGCATTGCCACCACCTGTCAGCTCCTTTCCGGGACTTTCG
CTTTCCCCCTCCCTATTGCCACGGCGGAACTCATCGCCGCCTGCCTTGCCCGCTGCTGGACAGGGGCTCG
GCTGTTGGGCACTGACAATTCCGTGGTGTTGTCGGGGAAATCATCGTCCTTTCCTTGGCTGCTCGCCTGT
GTTGCCACCTGGATTCTGCGCGGGACGTCCTTCTGCTACGTCCCTTCGGCCCTCAATCCAGCGGACCTTC
CTTCCCGCGGCCTGCTGCCGGCTCTGCGGCCTCTTCCGCGTCTTCGCCTTCGCCCTCAGACGAGTCGGAT
CTCCCTTTGGGCCGCCTCCCCGCATCGATACCGTCGACCTCGAGGGAATTAATTCGAGCTCGGTACCTTT
AAGACCAATGACTTACAAGGCAGCTGTAGATCTTAGCCACTTTTTAAAAGAAAAGGGGGGACTGGAAGGG
CTAATTCACTCCCAACGAAGACAAGATCTGCTTTTTGCTTGTACTGGGTCTCTCTGGTTAGACCAGATCT
GAGCCTGGGAGCTCTCTGGCTAACTAGGGAACCCACTGCTTAAGCCTCAATAAAGCTTGCCTTGAGTGCT
TCAAGTAGTGTGTGCCCGTCTGTTGTGTGACTCTGGTAACTAGAGATCCCTCAGACCCTTTTAGTCAGTG
TGGAAAATCTCTAGCAGCATCTAGAATTAATTCCGTGTATTCTATAGTGTCACCTAAATCGTATGTGTAT
GATACATAAGGTTATGTATTAATTGTAGCCGCGTTCTAACGACAATATGTACAAGCCTAATTGTGTAGCA
TCTGGCTTACTGAAGCAGACCCTATCATCTCTCTCGTAAACTGCCGTCAGAGTCGGTTTGGTTGGACGAA
CCTTCTGAGTTTCTGGTAACGCCGTCCCGCACCCGGAAATGGTCAGCGAACCAATCAGCAGGGTCATCGC
TAGCCAGATCCTCTACGCCGGACGCATCGTGGCCGGCATCACCGGCGCCACAGGTGCGGTTGCTGGCGCC
TATATCGCCGACATCACCGATGGGGAAGATCGGGCTCGCCACTTCGGGCTCATGAGCGCTTGTTTCGGCG
TGGGTATGGTGGCAGGCCCCGTGGCCGGGGGACTGTTGGGCGCCATCTCCTTGCATGCACCATTCCTTGC
GGCGGCGGTGCTCAACGGCCTCAACCTACTACTGGGCTGCTTCCTAATGCAGGAGTCGCATAAGGGAGAG
CGTCGAATGGTGCACTCTCAGTACAATCTGCTCTGATGCCGCATAGTTAAGCCAGCCCCGACACCCGCCA
ACACCCGCTGACGCGCCCTGACGGGCTTGTCTGCTCCCGGCATCCGCTTACAGACAAGCTGTGACCGTCT
CCGGGAGCTGCATGTGTCAGAGGTTTTCACCGTCATCACCGAAACGCGCGAGACGAAAGGGCCTCGTGAT
ACGCCTATTTTTATAGGTTAATGTCATGATAATAATGGTTTCTTAGACGTCAGGTGGCACTTTTCGGGGA
AATGTGCGCGGAACCCCTATTTGTTTATTTTTCTAAATACATTCAAATATGTATCCGCTCATGAGACAAT
AACCCTGATAAATGCTTCAATAATATTGAAAAAGGAAGAGTATGAGTATTCAACATTTCCGTGTCGCCCT
TATTCCCTTTTTTGCGGCATTTTGCCTTCCTGTTTTTGCTCACCCAGAAACGCTGGTGAAAGTAAAAGAT
GCTGAAGATCAGTTGGGTGCACGAGTGGGTTACATCGAACTGGATCTCAACAGCGGTAAGATCCTTGAGA
GTTTTCGCCCCGAAGAACGTTTTCCAATGATGAGCACTTTTAAAGTTCTGCTATGTGGCGCGGTATTATC
CCGTATTGACGCCGGGCAAGAGCAACTCGGTCGCCGCATACACTATTCTCAGAATGACTTGGTTGAGTAC
TCACCAGTCACAGAAAAGCATCTTACGGATGGCATGACAGTAAGAGAATTATGCAGTGCTGCCATAACCA
TGAGTGATAACACTGCGGCCAACTTACTTCTGACAACGATCGGAGGACCGAAGGAGCTAACCGCTTTTTT
GCACAACATGGGGGATCATGTAACTCGCCTTGATCGTTGGGAACCGGAGCTGAATGAAGCCATACCAAAC
GACGAGCGTGACACCACGATGCCTGTAGCAATGGCAACAACGTTGCGCAAACTATTAACTGGCGAACTAC
TTACTCTAGCTTCCCGGCAACAATTAATAGACTGGATGGAGGCGGATAAAGTTGCAGGACCACTTCTGCG
CTCGGCCCTTCCGGCTGGCTGGTTTATTGCTGATAAATCTGGAGCCGGTGAGCGTGGGTCTCGCGGTATC
ATTGCAGCACTGGGGCCAGATGGTAAGCCCTCCCGTATCGTAGTTATCTACACGACGGGGAGTCAGGCAA
CTATGGATGAACGAAATAGACAGATCGCTGAGATAGGTGCCTCACTGATTAAGCATTGGTAACTGTCAGA
CCAAGTTTACTCATATATACTTTAGATTGATTTAAAACTTCATTTTTAATTTAAAAGGATCTAGGTGAAG
ATCCTTTTTGATAATCTCATGACCAAAATCCCTTAACGTGAGTTTTCGTTCCACTGAGCGTCAGACCCCG
TAGAAAAGATCAAAGGATCTTCTTGAGATCCTTTTTTTCTGCGCGTAATCTGCTGCTTGCAAACAAAAAA
ACCACCGCTACCAGCGGTGGTTTGTTTGCCGGATCAAGAGCTACCAACTCTTTTTCCGAAGGTAACTGGC
TTCAGCAGAGCGCAGATACCAAATACTGTTCTTCTAGTGTAGCCGTAGTTAGGCCACCACTTCAAGAACT
CTGTAGCACCGCCTACATACCTCGCTCTGCTAATCCTGTTACCAGTGGCTGCTGCCAGTGGCGATAAGTC
GTGTCTTACCGGGTTGGACTCAAGACGATAGTTACCGGATAAGGCGCAGCGGTCGGGCTGAACGGGGGGT
TCGTGCACACAGCCCAGCTTGGAGCGAACGACCTACACCGAACTGAGATACCTACAGCGTGAGCTATGAG
AAAGCGCCACGCTTCCCGAAGGGAGAAAGGCGGACAGGTATCCGGTAAGCGGCAGGGTCGGAACAGGAGA
GCGCACGAGGGAGCTTCCAGGGGGAAACGCCTGGTATCTTTATAGTCCTGTCGGGTTTCGCCACCTCTGA
CTTGAGCGTCGATTTTTGTGATGCTCGTCAGGGGGGCGGAGCCTATGGAAAAACGCCAGCAACGCGGCCT
TTTTACGGTTCCTGGCCTTTTGCTGGCCTTTTGCTCACATGTTCTTTCCTGCGTTATCCCCTGATTCTGT
GGATAACCGTATTACCGCCTTTGAGTGAGCTGATACCGCTCGCCGCAGCCGAACGACCGAGCGCAGCGAG
TCAGTGAGCGAGGAAGCGGAAGAGCGCCCAATACGCAAACCGCCTCTCCCCGCGCGTTGGCCGATTCATT
AATGCAGCTGTGGAATGTGTGTCAGTTAGGGTGTGGAAAGTCCCCAGGCTCCCCAGCAGGCAGAAGTATG
CAAAGCATGCATCTCAATTAGTCAGCAACCAGGTGTGGAAAGTCCCCAGGCTCCCCAGCAGGCAGAAGTA
TGCAAAGCATGCATCTCAATTAGTCAGCAACCATAGTCCCGCCCCTAACTCCGCCCATCCCGCCCCTAAC
TCCGCCCAGTTCCGCCCATTCTCCGCCCCATGGCTGACTAATTTTTTTTATTTATGCAGAGGCCGAGGCC
GCCTCGGCCTCTGAGCTATTCCAGAAGTAGTGAGGAGGCTTTTTTGGAGGCCTAGGCTTTTGCAAAAAGC
TTGGACACAAGACAGGCTTGCGAGATATGTTTGAGAATACCACTTTATCCCGCGTCAGGGAGAGGCAGTG
CGTAAAAAGACGCGGACTCATGTGAAATACTGGTTTTTAGTGCGCCAGATCTCTATAATCTCGCGCAACC
TATTTTCCCCTCGAACACTTTTTAAGCCGTAGATAAACAGGCTGGGACACTTCACATGAGCGAAAAATAC
ATCGTCACCTGGGACATGTTGCAGATCCATGCACGTAAACTCGCAAGCCGACTGATGCCTTCTGAACAAT
GGAAAGGCATTATTGCCGTAAGCCGTGGCGGTCTGTACCGGGTGCGTTACTGGCGCGTGAACTGGGTATT
CGTCATGTCGATACCGTTTGTATTTCCAGCTACGATCACGACAACCAGCGCGAGCTTAAAGTGCTGAAAC
GCGCAGAAGGCGATGGCGAAGGCTTCATCGTTATTGATGACCTGGTGGATACCGGTGGTACTGCGGTTGC
GATTCGTGAAATGTATCCAAAAGCGCACTTTGTCACCATCTTCGCAAAACCGGCTGGTCGTCCGCTGGTT
GATGACTATGTTGTTGATATCCCGCAAGATACCTGGATTGAACAGCCGTGGGATATGGGCGTCGTATTCG
TCCCGCCAATCTCCGGTCGCTAATCTTTTCAACGCCTGGCACTGCCGGGCGTTGTTCTTTTTAACTTCAG
GCGGGTTACAATAGTTTCCAGTAAGTATTCTGGAGGCTGCATCCATGACACAGGCAAACCTGAGCGAAAC
CCTGTTCAAACCCCGCTTTAAACATCCTGAAACCTCGACGCTAGTCCGCCGCTTTAATCACGGCGCACAA
CCGCCTGTGCAGTCGGCCCTTGATGGTAAAACCATCCCTCACTGGTATCGCATGATTAACCGTCTGATGT
GGATCTGGCGCGGCATTGACCCACGCGAAATCCTCGACGTCCAGGCACGTATTGTGATGAGCGATGCCGA
ACGTACCGACGATGATTTATACGATACGGTGATTGGCTACCGTGGCGGCAACTGGATTTATGAGTGGGCC
CCGGATCTTTGTGAAGGAACCTTACTTCTGTGGTGTGACATAATTGGACAAACTACCTACAGAGATTTAA
AGCTCTAAGGTAAATATAAAATTTTTAAGTGTATAATGTGTTAAACTACTGATTCTAATTGTTTGTGTAT
TTTAGATTCCAACCTATGGAACTGATGAATGGGAGCAGTGGTGGAATGCCTTTAATGAGGAAAACCTGTT
TTGCTCAGAAGAAATGCCATCTAGTGATGATGAGGCTACTGCTGACTCTCAACATTCTACTCCTCCAAAA
AAGAAGAGAAAGGTAGAAGACCCCAAGGACTTTCCTTCAGAATTGCTAAGTTTTTTGAGTCATGCTGTGT
TTAGTAATAGAACTCTTGCTTGCTTTGCTATTTACACCACAAAGGAAAAAGCTGCACTGCTATACAAGAA
AATTATGGAAAAATATTCTGTAACCTTTATAAGTAGGCATAACAGTTATAATCATAACATACTGTTTTTT
CTTACTCCACACAGGCATAGAGTGTCTGCTATTAATAACTATGCTCAAAAATTGTGTACCTTTAGCTTTT
TAATTTGTAAAGGGGTTAATAAGGAATATTTGATGTATAGTGCCTTGACTAGAGATCATAATCAGCCATA
CCACATTTGTAGAGGTTTTACTTGCTTTAAAAAACCTCCCACACCTCCCCCTGAACCTGAAACATAAAAT
GAATGCAATTGTTGTTGTTAACTTGTTTATTGCAGCTTATAATGGTTACAAATAAAGCAATAGCATCACA
AATTTCACAAATAAAGCATTTTTTTCACTGCATTCTAGTTGTGGTTTGTCCAAACTCATCAATGTATCTT
ATCATGTCTGGATCAACTGGATAACTCAAGCTAACCAAAATCATCCCAAACTTCCCACCCCATACCCTAT
TACCACTGCCAATTACCTGTGGTTTCATTTACTCTAAACCTGTGATTCCTCTGAATTATTTTCATTTTAA
AGAAATTGTATTTGTTAAATATGTACTACAAACTTAGTAGTTGGAAGGGCTAATTCACTCCCAAAGAAGA
CAAGATATCCTTGATCTGTGGATCTACCACACACAAGGCTACTTCCCTGATTAGCAGAACTACACACCAG
GGCCAGGGGTCAGATATCCACTGACCTTTGGATGGTGCTACAAGCTAGTACCAGTTGAGCCAGATAAGGT
AGAAGAGGCCAATAAAGGAGAGAACACCAGCTTGTTACACCCTGTGAGCCTGCATGGGATGGATGACCCG
GAGAGAGAAGTGTTAGAGTGGAGGTTTGACAGCCGCCTAGCATTTCATCACGTGGCCCGAGAGCTGCATC
CGGAGTACTTCAAGAACTGCTGATATCGAGCTTGCTACAAGGGACTTTCCGCTGGGGACTTTCCAGGGAG
GCGTGGCCTGGGCGGGACTGGGGAGTGGCGAGCCCTCAGATCCTGCATATAAGCAGCTGCTTTTTGCCTG
TACTGGGTCTCTCTGGTTAGACCAGATCTGAGCCTGGGAGCTCTCTGGCTAACTAGGGAACCCACTGCTT
AAGCCTCAATAAAGCTTGCCTTGAGTGCTTCAAGTAGTGTGTGCCCGTCTGTTGTGTGACTCTGGTAACT
A
Features (pLannotate 1.2.2; 38 found; start..end, strand, type, name):
     91..216     +  misc_feature   HIV-1 Ψ: packaging signal of human immunodeficiency virus type 1
    200..538     +  CDS            HIV-1 gag (fragment): gag protein from human immunodeficiency virus 1; gag
    713..946     +  misc_feature   RRE: The Rev response element (RRE) of HIV-1 allows for Rev-dependent mRNA export from the nucleus to the cytoplasm.
   1323..1423    +  CDS            Rev (fragment): human immunodeficiency virus 1 (HIV-1) Rev protein; rev; enhances nuclear export of unspliced and incompletely spliced viral mRNAs
   1460..1577    +  misc_feature   cPPT/CTS: central polypurine tract and central termination sequence of HIV-1
   1614..1637    -  misc_feature   MCS (fragment): pBluescript multiple cloning site
   2175..2245    -  ncRNA          tRNA: Accession: RF00005 - tRNA
   3000..6683    +  CDS            LbCpf1: CRISPR-associated protein from Lachnospiraceae bacterium ND2006 (Zetsche et al., 2015)
   6828..6850    +  CDS            VP48 (fragment): 3 tandem repeats of the minimal activation domain of herpes simplex virus VP16 (Cheng et al., 2013)
   7107..7487    +  CDS            RELA (fragment): TF65_HUMAN - Also known as NFKB3. Experimental evidence at protein level: Swiss-Prot protein existence level 1. NF-kappa-B is a pleiotropic transcription factor present in almost all cell types and is the endpoint of a series of signal transduction events that are initiated by a vast array of stimuli related to many biological processes such as inflammation, immunity, differentiation, cell growth, tumorigenesis and apoptosis. NF-kappa-B is a homo- or heterodimeric complex formed by the Rel-like domain- containing proteins RELA/p65, RELB, NFKB1/p105, NFKB1/p50, REL and NFKB2/p52. The heterodime
   7506..7703    +  CDS            Rta AD (fragment): transcriptional activation domain from the human herpesvirus 4 (Epstein-Barr virus) replication and transcription activator Rta/BRLF1 (Hardwick et al., 1992; Chavez et al., 2015)
   7720..7931    +  promoter       EF-1α core promoter: core promoter for human elongation factor EF-1α
   7942..8539    +  CDS            PuroR (fragment): puromycin N-acetyltransferase; pac from Streptomyces alboniger; confers resistance to puromycin
   8556..8586    +  misc_feature   MCS (fragment): pUC18/19 multiple cloning site
   8587..8605    +  misc_feature   MCS (fragment): pBluescript multiple cloning site
   8605..9193    +  misc_feature   WPRE: woodchuck hepatitis virus posttranscriptional regulatory element
   9194..9216    +  misc_feature   MCS (fragment): pBluescript multiple cloning site
   9233..9301    +  CDS            nef (fragment): NEF_HV1Z2 - Experimental evidence at protein level: Swiss-Prot protein existence level 1. Extracellular Nef protein targets CD4(+) T-lymphocytes for apoptosis by interacting with CXCR4 surface receptors. From Human immunodeficiency virus type 1 group M subtype D (isolate Z2/CDC-Z34) (HIV-1).
   9303..9536    +  LTR            3' LTR (ΔU3): self-inactivating 3' long terminal repeat (LTR) from HIV-1
   9561..9579    -  promoter       SP6 promoter: promoter for bacteriophage SP6 RNA polymerase
   9807..10086   +  CDS            TcR (fragment): tetracycline efflux protein; tet; confers resistance to tetracycline
  10087..10135   -  misc_feature   bom (fragment): basis of mobility region from pBR322
  10237..10272   -  CDS            rop (fragment): Rop protein, which maintains plasmids at low copy number; rop
  10367..10471   +  promoter       AmpR promoter: bla
  10472..11332   +  CDS            AmpR: β-lactamase; bla; confers resistance to ampicillin, carbenicillin, and related antibiotics
  11503..12091   +  rep_origin     ori: high-copy-number ColE1/pMB1/pBR322/pUC origin of replication
  12274..12330   +  CDS            lacI (fragment): lac repressor; lacI; The lac repressor binds to the lac operator to inhibit transcription in E. coli. This inhibition can be relieved by adding lactose or isopropyl-β-D-thiogalactopyranoside (IPTG).
  12337..12666   +  promoter       SV40 promoter: SV40 enhancer and early promoter
  12866..12985   +  CDS            gpt (fragment): XGPT_ECOLI - Also known as gpp, gxu. Experimental evidence at protein level: Swiss-Prot protein existence level 1. Purine salvage pathway enzyme that catalyzes the transfer of the ribosyl-5-phosphate group from 5-phospho-alpha-D-ribose 1- diphosphate (PRPP) to the N9 position of the 6-oxopurines guanine and xanthine to form the corresponding ribonucleotides GMP (guanosine 5'- monophosphate) and XMP (xanthosine 5'-monophosphate), with the release of PPi. To a lesser extent, also acts on hypoxanthine (PubMed:9100006, PubMed:3886014). Does not ribophosphorylate adenine (PubMed:3886014). From Esch
  12985..13320   +  CDS            gpt (fragment): XGPT_ECOLI - Also known as gpp, gxu. Experimental evidence at protein level: Swiss-Prot protein existence level 1. Purine salvage pathway enzyme that catalyzes the transfer of the ribosyl-5-phosphate group from 5-phospho-alpha-D-ribose 1- diphosphate (PRPP) to the N9 position of the 6-oxopurines guanine and xanthine to form the corresponding ribonucleotides GMP (guanosine 5'- monophosphate) and XMP (xanthosine 5'-monophosphate), with the release of PPi. To a lesser extent, also acts on hypoxanthine (PubMed:9100006, PubMed:3886014). Does not ribophosphorylate adenine (PubMed:3886014). From Esch
  13415..13720   +  CDS            frsA (fragment): FRSA_ECOLI - Also known as yafA. Experimental evidence at protein level: Swiss-Prot protein existence level 1. Catalyzes the hydrolysis of esters (PubMed:15808744). Displays esterase activity toward pNP-butyrate (PubMed:15808744). May stimulate mixed-acid fermentation by acting as a fermentation/respiration switch that down-regulates respiration and up- regulates fermentation rates (PubMed:15169777). From Escherichia coli (strain K12).
  13724..13798   +  CDS            small t antigen (fragment): SV40 (simian virus 40) small t antigen
  13800..13865   +  intron         small t intron: SV40 (simian virus 40) small t antigen intron
  13995..14015   +  CDS            SV40 NLS: nuclear localization signal of SV40 (simian virus 40) large T antigen
  14334..14417   +  CDS            large T antigen (fragment): large T antigen from SV40 (simian virus 40)
  14440..14574   +  polyA_signal   SV40 poly(A) signal: SV40 polyadenylation signal
  14741..15070   +  CDS            nef (fragment): NEF_HV1BR - Experimental evidence at protein level: Swiss-Prot protein existence level 1. Extracellular Nef protein targets CD4(+) T-lymphocytes for apoptosis by interacting with CXCR4 surface receptors (PubMed:14990729). From Human immunodeficiency virus type 1 group M subtype B (isolate BRU/LAI) (HIV-1).
  15118..44      +  LTR            5' LTR (truncated) (across the origin): truncated 5' long terminal repeat (LTR) from HIV-1
