[The description below was written by a language model from this plasmid's Addgene catalogue record and pLannotate feature annotations shown in this document.]
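Description:
pSLQ11296 (pHR-HSP-hyperdCas12a-miniVPR-EPS-puro) is a 15.3 kb lentiviral CRISPR-activation transfer plasmid built on the pHR backbone. It is propagated in E. coli through a high-copy ColE1/pUC-type origin with ampicillin selection (AmpR). The region to be packaged is bounded by a truncated HIV-1 5' LTR and a self-inactivating ΔU3 3' LTR. It contains the Ψ packaging signal with a gag fragment, the RRE for Rev-dependent RNA export, the cPPT/CTS, and a WPRE near the 3' end to enhance transcript expression. Outside the LTRs, the feature table also detects backbone remnants, including an SV40 promoter followed by gpt fragments, SV40 small t intron and poly(A) sequences, and fragments of TcR, rop and bom, which are not part of the payload.

The insert is hyperdCas12a-miniVPR, driven according to the record by a truncated hsp70 heat shock promoter; that promoter is not itself annotated in the feature table, presumably lying in the unannotated stretch upstream of the coding sequence. The nuclease component is annotated as LbCpf1 (Lachnospiraceae bacterium Cas12a), which the name indicates is a catalytically dead "hyper" variant. It is followed by fragments matching VP16-derived repeats, the RELA/p65 activation region and the Epstein-Barr virus Rta activation domain, consistent with a compact VPR activator. Downstream, an EF-1α core promoter drives puromycin N-acetyltransferase, giving constitutive selection of transduced mammalian cells independent of heat induction.

The stated purpose is a heat-shock-activated dCas12a transcriptional activator. The associated publication concerns sonogenetic control of genome regulation, which suggests ultrasound-generated heating as the trigger for activator expression. No crRNA expression cassette is annotated, so guide RNAs would apparently be supplied separately.
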