Addgene plasmid #210604: pSLQ11296: pHR-HSP-hyperdCas12a-miniVPR-EPS-puro
Purpose: heat shock promoter - activated hyperdCas12a-based transcriptional activator
Depositing lab: Stanley Qi. Depositing organization: Stanford University. Publication: Sonogenetic control of multiplexed genome regulation and base editing. Liu P, Foiret J, Situ Y, Zhang N, Kare AJ, Wu B, Raie MN, Ferrara KW, Qi LS. Nat Commun. 2023 Oct 18;14(1):6575. doi: 10.1038/s41467-023-42249-8. PubMed 37852951.
Backbone
  Vector backbone: pHR
  Backbone size w/o insert (bp): 8430
  Total vector size (bp): 15331
  Vector type: Lentiviral, CRISPR
  Selectable markers: Puromycin
Growth in bacteria
  Bacterial resistance: Ampicillin, 100 μg/mL
  Growth temperature: 37°C
  Growth strain: NEB Stable
  Copy number: Unknown
Gene/Insert
  Gene/Insert name: hyperdCas12a-miniVPR
  Insert size (bp): 6901
  Promoter: truncated hsp70
  Cloning method: Unknown
  Sequencing primers: 5′ atccagtttggttagtaccg
Terms and licenses: Academic/Nonprofit Terms; Industry Terms: Not Available to Industry
How to cite: pSLQ11296: pHR-HSP-hyperdCas12a-miniVPR-EPS-puro was a gift from Stanley Qi (Addgene plasmid # 210604 ; http://n2t.net/addgene:210604 ; RRID:Addgene_210604)
